Addgene plasmid #170387: pAAV.U6gT28.4.hSyn.H2B.RFP
Purpose: Plasmid used for Crispr/cas9 based disruption of mouse Trim28, guide targeting exon 4. Expressing nuclear RFP.
Depositing lab: Johan Jakobsson. Depositing organization: Lund University. Publication: Activation of endogenous retroviruses during brain development causes an inflammatory response. Jonsson ME, Garza R, Sharma Y, Petri R, Sodersten E, Johansson JG, Johansson PA, Atacho DA, Pircs K, Madsen S, Yudovich D, Ramakrishnan R, Holmberg J, Larsson J, Jern P, Jakobsson J. EMBO J. 2021 Mar 1:e106423. doi: 10.15252/embj.2020106423. PubMed 33644903.
Backbone
  Vector backbone: pAAV
  Vector type: AAV
Growth in bacteria
  Bacterial resistance: Ampicillin, 100 μg/mL
  Growth temperature: 37°C
  Growth strain: NEB Stable
  Copy number: High Copy
Gene/Insert
  Gene/Insert name: H2B RFP (alt name: H2B-mCherry)
  gRNA/shRNA sequence: GGTCCTTGTGAGCGTTGAGC
  Promoter: human Synapsin
  Cloning method: Unknown
  Sequencing primers: 5′ AGTCGTGTCGTGCCTGAGA
Terms and licenses: Academic/Nonprofit Terms; Industry Terms: Not Available to Industry
How to cite: pAAV.U6gT28.4.hSyn.H2B.RFP was a gift from Johan Jakobsson (Addgene plasmid # 170387 ; http://n2t.net/addgene:170387 ; RRID:Addgene_170387)
