[The description below was written by a language model from this plasmid's Addgene catalogue record and pLannotate feature annotations shown in this document.]
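Description:
pAAV.U6gT28.4.hSyn.H2B.RFP is an adeno-associated virus transfer plasmid of about 6 kb, built on a pAAV backbone and designed to deliver a CRISPR guide RNA together with a neuronal nuclear reporter. It is maintained in E. coli as a high-copy plasmid through a ColE1/pUC-type origin and selected with ampicillin via the β-lactamase gene. An f1 origin and short remnants of lacZα, lacI, rop and bom are backbone leftovers with no functional role in the payload.

Between the two AAV2 inverted terminal repeats, which allow the intervening DNA to be packaged into AAV particles, sit two independent expression units. The first is a human U6 RNA polymerase III promoter driving a guide directed against exon 4 of mouse Trim28, fused to the Streptococcus pyogenes Cas9 gRNA scaffold. The second is the human synapsin I promoter, which restricts expression to neurons, driving human histone H2B fused to mCherry (the "RFP" of the name), followed by a WPRE to boost transcript stability and expression and an SV40 polyadenylation signal. The histone fusion concentrates the red signal in chromatin, so transduced neurons can be recognised by their labelled nuclei.

No Cas9 coding sequence is annotated, so the nuclease must be supplied separately; the record does not say how. The stated purpose is CRISPR/Cas9-based disruption of mouse Trim28. The depositor and repository-sequenced records agree closely on layout. The ITRs are annotated as fragments in both, and the downstream ITR is detected only as a short stretch in the repository sequence.
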