Features (pLannotate 1.2.2; 19 found; start..end, strand, type, name):
     18..128     +  repeat_region  AAV2 ITR (fragment): inverted terminal repeat of adeno-associated virus serotype 2 inverted
    195..427     +  promoter       U6 promoter: RNA polymerase III promoter for human U6 snRNA
    457..532     +  misc_RNA       gRNA scaffold: guide RNA scaffold for the Streptococcus pyogenes CRISPR/Cas9 system
    572..1019    +  promoter       hSyn promoter: human synapsin I promoter; confers neuron-specific expression (Kügler et al., 2003)
   1056..1433    +  CDS            H2BC3: H2B1B_HUMAN - Also known as H2BFF, HIST1H2BB Experimental evidence at protein level: Swiss-Prot protein existence level 1. Core component of nucleosome. Nucleosomes wrap and compact DNA into chromatin, limiting DNA accessibility to the cellular machineries which require DNA as a template. Histones thereby play a central role in transcription regulation, DNA repair, DNA replication and chromosomal stability. DNA accessibility is regulated via a complex set of post-translational modifications of histones, also called histone code, and nucleosome remodeling. From Homo sapiens (Human).
   1452..2159    +  CDS            mCherry: mCherry is a basic (constitutively fluorescent) red fluorescent protein published in 2004, derived from Discosoma sp.. It is reported to be a very rapidly-maturing monomer with low acid sensitivity.
   2181..2769    +  misc_feature   WPRE: woodchuck hepatitis virus posttranscriptional regulatory element
   2773..2789    +  misc_feature   MCS (fragment): pUC18/19 multiple cloning site
   2790..2815    +  misc_feature   MCS (fragment): pBluescript multiple cloning site
   2817..2951    +  polyA_signal   SV40 poly(A) signal: SV40 polyadenylation signal
   3014..3124    -  repeat_region  AAV2 ITR (fragment): inverted terminal repeat of adeno-associated virus serotype 2 inverted
   3148..3205    -  CDS            lacI (fragment): lac repressor; lacI; The lac repressor binds to the lac operator to inhibit transcription in E. coli. This inhibition can be relieved by adding lactose or isopropyl-β-D-thiogalactopyranoside (IPTG).
   3388..3976    -  rep_origin     ori: high-copy-number ColE1/pMB1/pBR322/pUC origin of replication
   4147..5007    -  CDS            AmpR: β-lactamase; bla; confers resistance to ampicillin, carbenicillin, and related antibiotics
   5008..5112    -  promoter       AmpR promoter: bla
   5207..5242    +  CDS            rop (fragment): Rop protein, which maintains plasmids at low copy number; rop
   5344..5443    +  misc_feature   bom (fragment): basis of mobility region from pBR322
   5444..5899    -  rep_origin     f1 ori (sequence partly withheld): f1 bacteriophage origin of replication; arrow indicates direction of (+) strand synthesis
   5907..5978    -  CDS            lacZα (fragment): LacZα fragment of β-galactosidase; lacZ fragment
>Addgene plasmid #170387 | pAAV.U6gT28.4.hSyn.H2B.RFP | depositor full sequence | sequence record 330344 | pAAV.U6gT28.4.hSyn.H2B.RFP sequence 5982 bps
GGGGGGGGGGGGGGGGGGTTGGCCACTCCCTCTCTGCGCGCTCGCTCGCTCACTGAGGCCGGGCGACCAA
AGGTCGCCCGACGCCCGGGCTTTGCCCGGGCGGCCTCAGTGAGCGAGCGAGCGCGCAGAGAGGGAGTGGC
CAACTCCATCACTAGGGGTTCCTCAGATCGGGCTGCAGGAATTGGCCGCTCTAGATTTCCCATGATTCCT
TCATATTTGCATATACGATACAAGGCTGTTAGAGAGATAATTAGAATTAATTTGACTGTAAACACAAAGA
TATTAGTACAAAATACGTGACGTAGAAAGTAATAATTTCTTGGGTAGTTTGCAGTTTTAAAATTATGTTT
TAAAATGGACTATCATATGCTTACCGTAACTTGAAAGTATTTCGATTTCTTGGCTTTATATATCTTGTGG
AAAGGACGAAACACCGGGTCCTTGTGAGCGTTGAGCGTTTTAGAGCTAGAAATAGCAAGTTAAAATAAGG
CTAGTCCGTTATCAACTTGAAAAAGTGGCACCGAGTCGGTGCTTTTTTTCTAGACTCTAGCTGCAGAGGG
ACCTGCGTATGAGTGCAAGTGGGTTTTAGGACCAGGATGAGGCGGGGTGGGGGTGCCTACCTGACGACCG
ACCCCGACCCACTGGACAAGCACCCAACCCCCATTCCCCAAATTGCGCATCCCCTATCAGAGAGGGGGAG
GGGAAACAGGATGCGGCGAGGCGCGTGCGCACTGCCAGCTTCAGCACCGCGGACAGTGCCTTCGCCCCCG
CCTGGCGGCGCGCGCCACCGCCGCCTCAGCACTGAAGGCGCGCTGACGTCACTCGCCGGTCCCCCGCAAA
CTCCCCTTCCCGGCCACCTTGGTCGCGTCCGCGCCGCCGCCGGCCCAGCCGGACCGCACCACGCGAGGCG
CGAGATAGGGGGGCACGGGCGCGACCATCTGCGCTGCGGCGCCGGCGACTCAGCGCTGCCTCAGTCTGCG
GTGGGCAGCGGAGGAGTCGTGTCGTGCCTGAGAGCGCAGTCGAATTCAAGCTGCTAGCAGCTTGGTACCG
CCACCATGCCTGAACCCTCTAAGTCTGCTCCAGCCCCTAAAAAGGGTTCTAAGAAGGCTATCACTAAGGC
GCAGAAGAAGGATGGTAAGAAGCGTAAGCGCAGCCGCAAGGAGAGCTATTCTATCTATGTGTACAAGGTT
CTGAAGCAGGTCCACCCCGACACCGGCATCTCATCCAAGGCCATGGGGATCATGAACTCCTTCGTCAACG
ACATCTTCGAGCGCATCGCGGGCGAGGCTTCTCGCCTGGCTCACTACAATAAGCGCTCGACCATCACCTC
CAGGGAGATTCAGACGGCTGTGCGCCTGCTGCTGCCTGGGGAGCTGGCTAAGCATGCTGTGTCCGAGGGC
ACTAAGGCAGTTACCAAGTACACTAGCTCTAAGGATCCACCGGTCGCCACCATGGTGAGCAAGGGCGAGG
AGGATAACATGGCCATCATCAAGGAGTTCATGCGCTTCAAGGTGCACATGGAGGGCTCCGTGAACGGCCA
CGAGTTCGAGATCGAGGGCGAGGGCGAGGGCCGCCCCTACGAGGGCACCCAGACCGCCAAGCTGAAGGTG
ACCAAGGGTGGCCCCCTGCCCTTCGCCTGGGACATCCTGTCCCCTCAGTTCATGTACGGCTCCAAGGCCT
ACGTGAAGCACCCCGCCGACATCCCCGACTACTTGAAGCTGTCCTTCCCCGAGGGCTTCAAGTGGGAGCG
CGTGATGAACTTCGAGGACGGCGGCGTGGTGACCGTGACCCAGGACTCCTCCCTGCAGGACGGCGAGTTC
ATCTACAAGGTGAAGCTGCGCGGCACCAACTTCCCCTCCGACGGCCCCGTAATGCAGAAGAAGACCATGG
GCTGGGAGGCCTCCTCCGAGCGGATGTACCCCGAGGACGGCGCCCTGAAGGGCGAGATCAAGCAGAGGCT
GAAGCTGAAGGACGGCGGCCACTACGACGCTGAGGTCAAGACCACCTACAAGGCCAAGAAGCCCGTGCAG
CTGCCCGGCGCCTACAACGTCAACATCAAGTTGGACATCACCTCCCACAACGAGGACTACACCATCGTGG
AACAGTACGAACGCGCCGAGGGCCGCCACTCCACCGGCGGCATGGACGAGCTGTACAAGTAAACTAGTGG
ATCCGTCGACAATCAACCTCTGGATTACAAAATTTGTGAAAGATTGACTGGTATTCTTAACTATGTTGCT
CCTTTTACGCTATGTGGATACGCTGCTTTAATGCCTTTGTATCATGCTATTGCTTCCCGTATGGCTTTCA
TTTTCTCCTCCTTGTATAAATCCTGGTTGCTGTCTCTTTATGAGGAGTTGTGGCCCGTTGTCAGGCAACG
TGGCGTGGTGTGCACTGTGTTTGCTGACGCAACCCCCACTGGTTGGGGCATTGCCACCACCTGTCAGCTC
CTTTCCGGGACTTTCGCTTTCCCCCTCCCTATTGCCACGGCGGAACTCATCGCCGCCTGCCTTGCCCGCT
GCTGGACAGGGGCTCGGCTGTTGGGCACTGACAATTCCGTGGTGTTGTCGGGGAAGCTGACGTCCTTTCC
ATGGCTGCTCGCCTGTGTTGCCACCTGGATTCTGCGCGGGACGTCCTTCTGCTACGTCCCTTCGGCCCTC
AATCCAGCGGACCTTCCTTCCCGCGGCCTGCTGCCGGCTCTGCGGCCTCTTCCGCGTCTTCGCCTTCGCC
CTCAGACGAGTCGGATCTCCCTTTGGGCCGCCTCCCCGCCTGGAATTCGAGCTCGGTACAGCTTATCGAT
ACCGTCGACTTCGAGCAACTTGTTTATTGCAGCTTATAATGGTTACAAATAAAGCAATAGCATCACAAAT
TTCACAAATAAAGCATTTTTTTCACTGCATTCTAGTTGTGGTTTGTCCAAACTCATCAATGTATCTTATC
ATGTCTGGATCGTCTAGCATCGAAGATCCCCCGATCTGAGGAACCCCTAGTGATGGAGTTGGCCACTCCC
TCTCTGCGCGCTCGCTCGCTCACTGAGGCCGCCCGGGCAAAGCCCGGGCGTCGGGCGACCTTTGGTCGCC
CGGCCTCAGTGAGCGAGCGAGCGCGCAGAGAGGGAGTGGCCAACCCCCCCCCCCCCCCCCCTGCAGCCCA
GCTGCATTAATGAATCGGCCAACGCGCGGGGAGAGGCGGTTTGCGTATTGGGCGCTCTTCCGCTTCCTCG
CTCACTGACTCGCTGCGCTCGGTCGTTCGGCTGCGGCGAGCGGTATCAGCTCACTCAAAGGCGGTAATAC
GGTTATCCACAGAATCAGGGGATAACGCAGGAAAGAACATGTGAGCAAAAGGCCAGCAAAAGGCCAGGAA
CCGTAAAAAGGCCGCGTTGCTGGCGTTTTTCCATAGGCTCCGCCCCCCTGACGAGCATCACAAAAATCGA
CGCTCAAGTCAGAGGTGGCGAAACCCGACAGGACTATAAAGATACCAGGCGTTTCCCCCTGGAAGCTCCC
TCGTGCGCTCTCCTGTTCCGACCCTGCCGCTTACCGGATACCTGTCCGCCTTTCTCCCTTCGGGAAGCGT
GGCGCTTTCTCAATGCTCACGCTGTAGGTATCTCAGTTCGGTGTAGGTCGTTCGCTCCAAGCTGGGCTGT
GTGCACGAACCCCCCGTTCAGCCCGACCGCTGCGCCTTATCCGGTAACTATCGTCTTGAGTCCAACCCGG
TAAGACACGACTTATCGCCACTGGCAGCAGCCACTGGTAACAGGATTAGCAGAGCGAGGTATGTAGGCGG
TGCTACAGAGTTCTTGAAGTGGTGGCCTAACTACGGCTACACTAGAAGGACAGTATTTGGTATCTGCGCT
CTGCTGAAGCCAGTTACCTTCGGAAAAAGAGTTGGTAGCTCTTGATCCGGCAAACAAACCACCGCTGGTA
GCGGTGGTTTTTTTGTTTGCAAGCAGCAGATTACGCGCAGAAAAAAAGGATCTCAAGAAGATCCTTTGAT
CTTTTCTACGGGGTCTGACGCTCAGTGGAACGAAAACTCACGTTAAGGGATTTTGGTCATGAGATTATCA
AAAAGGATCTTCACCTAGATCCTTTTAAATTAAAAATGAAGTTTTAAATCAATCTAAAGTATATATGAGT
AAACTTGGTCTGACAGTTACCAATGCTTAATCAGTGAGGCACCTATCTCAGCGATCTGTCTATTTCGTTC
ATCCATAGTTGCCTGACTCCCCGTCGTGTAGATAACTACGATACGGGAGGGCTTACCATCTGGCCCCAGT
GCTGCAATGATACCGCGAGACCCACGCTCACCGGCTCCAGATTTATCAGCAATAAACCAGCCAGCCGGAA
GGGCCGAGCGCAGAAGTGGTCCTGCAACTTTATCCGCCTCCATCCAGTCTATTAATTGTTGCCGGGAAGC
TAGAGTAAGTAGTTCGCCAGTTAATAGTTTGCGCAACGTTGTTGCCATTGCTACAGGCATCGTGGTGTCA
CGCTCGTCGTTTGGTATGGCTTCATTCAGCTCCGGTTCCCAACGATCAAGGCGAGTTACATGATCCCCCA
TGTTGTGCAAAAAAGCGGTTAGCTCCTTCGGTCCTCCGATCGTTGTCAGAAGTAAGTTGGCCGCAGTGTT
ATCACTCATGGTTATGGCAGCACTGCATAATTCTCTTACTGTCATGCCATCCGTAAGATGCTTTTCTGTG
ACTGGTGAGTACTCAACCAAGTCATTCTGAGAATAGTGTATGCGGCGACCGAGTTGCTCTTGCCCGGCGT
CAATACGGGATAATACCGCGCCACATAGCAGAACTTTAAAAGTGCTCATCATTGGAAAACGTTCTTCGGG
GCGAAAACTCTCAAGGATCTTACCGCTGTTGAGATCCAGTTCGATGTAACCCACTCGTGCACCCAACTGA
TCTTCAGCATCTTTTACTTTCACCAGCGTTTCTGGGTGAGCAAAAACAGGAAGGCAAAATGCCGCAAAAA
AGGGAATAAGGGCGACACGGAAATGTTGAATACTCATACTCTTCCTTTTTCAATATTATTGAAGCATTTA
TCAGGGTTATTGTCTCATGAGCGGATACATATTTGAATGTATTTAGAAAAATAAACAAATAGGGGTTCCG
CGCACATTTCCCCGAAAAGTGCCACCTGACGTCTAAGAAACCATTATTATCATGACATTAACCTATAAAA
ATAGGCGTATCACGAGGCCCTTTCGTCTCGCGCGTTTCGGTGATGACGGTGAAAACCTCTGACACATGCA
GCTCCCGGAGACGGTCACAGCTTGTCTGTAAGCGGATGCCGGGAGCAGACAAGCCCGTCAGGGCGCGTCA
GCGGGTGTTGGCGGGTGTCGGGGCTGGCTTAACTATGCGGCATCAGAGCAGATTGTACTGAGAGTGCACC
ATATGCGGTGTGAAATACCGCACAGATGCGTAAGGAGAAAATACCGCATCAGGAAATTGTAAACGTTAAT
ATTTTGTTAAAATTCGCGTTAAATTTTTGTTAAATCAGCTCATTTTTTAACCAATAGGCCGAAATCGGCA
AAATCCCTTATAAATCAAAAGAATAGACCGAGATAGGGTTGAGTGTTGTTCCAGTTTGGAACAAGAGTCC
ACTATTAAAGAACGTGGACTCCAACGTCAAAGG
[49 nt withheld, positions 5634-5682]
T
[91 nt withheld, positions 5684-5774]
G
[124 nt withheld, positions 5776-5899]
CGCGCCATTCGCCATTCAGGCTACGCAACTGTTGGGAAGGGCGATCGGTGCGGGCCTCTTCGCTATTACG
CCAGCTGGCTGCA
