Features (pLannotate 1.2.2; 19 found; start..end, strand, type, name):
     36..163     -  repeat_region  AAV2 ITR (fragment): inverted terminal repeat of adeno-associated virus serotype 2 inverted
    195..427     +  promoter       U6 promoter: RNA polymerase III promoter for human U6 snRNA
    457..532     +  misc_RNA       gRNA scaffold: guide RNA scaffold for the Streptococcus pyogenes CRISPR/Cas9 system
    572..1019    +  promoter       hSyn promoter: human synapsin I promoter; confers neuron-specific expression (Kügler et al., 2003)
   1062..1438    +  CDS            H2B (fragment): human histone H2B; HIST1H2BB
   1458..2165    +  CDS            mCherry: mCherry is a basic (constitutively fluorescent) red fluorescent protein published in 2004, derived from Discosoma sp.. It is reported to be a very rapidly-maturing monomer with low acid sensitivity.
   2187..2775    +  misc_feature   WPRE: woodchuck hepatitis virus posttranscriptional regulatory element
   2779..2795    +  misc_feature   MCS (fragment): pUC18/19 multiple cloning site
   2796..2821    +  misc_feature   MCS (fragment): pBluescript multiple cloning site
   2823..2957    +  polyA_signal   SV40 poly(A) signal: SV40 polyadenylation signal
   2985..3023    +  repeat_region  AAV2 ITR (fragment): inverted terminal repeat of adeno-associated virus serotype 2 inverted
   3156..3209    -  CDS            lacI (fragment): lac repressor; lacI; The lac repressor binds to the lac operator to inhibit transcription in E. coli. This inhibition can be relieved by adding lactose or isopropyl-β-D-thiogalactopyranoside (IPTG).
   3392..3980    -  rep_origin     ori: high-copy-number ColE1/pMB1/pBR322/pUC origin of replication
   4151..5011    -  CDS            AmpR: β-lactamase; bla; confers resistance to ampicillin, carbenicillin, and related antibiotics
   5012..5116    -  promoter       AmpR promoter: bla
   5211..5246    +  CDS            rop (fragment): Rop protein, which maintains plasmids at low copy number; rop
   5348..5447    +  misc_feature   bom (fragment): basis of mobility region from pBR322
   5475..5903    -  rep_origin     f1 ori (sequence partly withheld): f1 bacteriophage origin of replication; arrow indicates direction of (+) strand synthesis
   5907..5973    -  CDS            lacZα (fragment): LacZα fragment of β-galactosidase; lacZ fragment
>Addgene plasmid #170387 | pAAV.U6gT28.4.hSyn.H2B.RFP | addgene full sequence | sequence record 345059 | Addgene NGS Result
GGGGGGGGGGGGGGGGSVSSMYSCMNYSSCKSKCYGCSCGCYCGCTCGCTCACTGAGGCCGCCCGGGCAA
AGCCCGGGCGTCGGGCGACCTTTGGTCGCCCGGCCTCAGTGAGCGAGCGAGCGCGCAGAGAGGGAGTGGC
CAACTCCATCACTAGGGGTTCCTCAGATCGGGCTGCAGGAATTGGCCGCTCTAGATTTCCCATGATTCCT
TCATATTTGCATATACGATACAAGGCTGTTAGAGAGATAATTAGAATTAATTTGACTGTAAACACAAAGA
TATTAGTACAAAATACGTGACGTAGAAAGTAATAATTTCTTGGGTAGTTTGCAGTTTTAAAATTATGTTT
TAAAATGGACTATCATATGCTTACCGTAACTTGAAAGTATTTCGATTTCTTGGCTTTATATATCTTGTGG
AAAGGACGAAACACCGGGTCCTTGTGAGCGTTGAGCGTTTTAGAGCTAGAAATAGCAAGTTAAAATAAGG
CTAGTCCGTTATCAACTTGAAAAAGTGGCACCGAGTCGGTGCTTTTTTTCTAGACTCTAGCTGCAGAGGG
ACCTGCGTATGAGTGCAAGTGGGTTTTAGGACCAGGATGAGGCGGGGTGGGGGTGCCTACCTGACGACCG
ACCCCGACCCACTGGACAAGCACCCAACCCCCATTCCCCAAATTGCGCATCCCCTATCAGAGAGGGGGAG
GGGAAACAGGATGCGGCGAGGCGCGTGCGCACTGCCAGCTTCAGCACCGCGGACAGTGCCTTCGCCCCCG
CCTGGCGGCGCGCGCCACCGCCGCCTCAGCACTGAAGGCGCGCTGACGTCACTCGCCGGTCCCCCGCAAA
CTCCCCTTCCCGGCCACCTTGGTCGCGTCCGCGCCGCCGCCGGCCCAGCCGGACCGCACCACGCGAGGCG
CGAGATAGGGGGGCACGGGCGCGACCATCTGCGCTGCGGCGCCGGCGACTCAGCGCTGCCTCAGTCTGCG
GTGGGCAGCGGAGGAGTCGTGTCGTGCCTGAGAGCGCAGTCGAATTCAAGCTGCTAGCAAGGATCCACCG
GTACCGCCACCATGCCTGAACCCTCTAAGTCTGCTCCAGCCCCTAAAAAGGGTTCTAAGAAGGCTATCAC
TAAGGCGCAGAAGAAGGATGGTAAGAAGCGTAAGCGCAGCCGCAAGGAGAGCTATTCTATCTATGTGTAC
AAGGTTCTGAAGCAGGTCCACCCCGACACCGGCATCTCATCCAAGGCCATGGGGATCATGAACTCCTTCG
TCAACGACATCTTCGAGCGCATCGCGGGCGAGGCTTCTCGCCTGGCTCACTACAATAAGCGCTCGACCAT
CACCTCCAGGGAGATTCAGACGGCTGTGCGCCTGCTGCTGCCTGGGGAGCTGGCTAAGCATGCTGTGTCC
GAGGGCACTAAGGCAGTTACCAAGTACACTAGCTCTAAGGATCCACCGGTCGCCACCATGGTGAGCAAGG
GCGAGGAGGATAACATGGCCATCATCAAGGAGTTCATGCGCTTCAAGGTGCACATGGAGGGCTCCGTGAA
CGGCCACGAGTTCGAGATCGAGGGCGAGGGCGAGGGCCGCCCCTACGAGGGCACCCAGACCGCCAAGCTG
AAGGTGACCAAGGGTGGCCCCCTGCCCTTCGCCTGGGACATCCTGTCCCCTCAGTTCATGTACGGCTCCA
AGGCCTACGTGAAGCACCCCGCCGACATCCCCGACTACTTGAAGCTGTCCTTCCCCGAGGGCTTCAAGTG
GGAGCGCGTGATGAACTTCGAGGACGGCGGCGTGGTGACCGTGACCCAGGACTCCTCCCTGCAGGACGGC
GAGTTCATCTACAAGGTGAAGCTGCGCGGCACCAACTTCCCCTCCGACGGCCCCGTAATGCAGAAGAAGA
CCATGGGCTGGGAGGCCTCCTCCGAGCGGATGTACCCCGAGGACGGCGCCCTGAAGGGCGAGATCAAGCA
GAGGCTGAAGCTGAAGGACGGCGGCCACTACGACGCTGAGGTCAAGACCACCTACAAGGCCAAGAAGCCC
GTGCAGCTGCCCGGCGCCTACAACGTCAACATCAAGTTGGACATCACCTCCCACAACGAGGACTACACCA
TCGTGGAACAGTACGAACGCGCCGAGGGCCGCCACTCCACCGGCGGCATGGACGAGCTGTACAAGTAAAC
TAGTGGATCCGTCGACAATCAACCTCTGGATTACAAAATTTGTGAAAGATTGACTGGTATTCTTAACTAT
GTTGCTCCTTTTACGCTATGTGGATACGCTGCTTTAATGCCTTTGTATCATGCTATTGCTTCCCGTATGG
CTTTCATTTTCTCCTCCTTGTATAAATCCTGGTTGCTGTCTCTTTATGAGGAGTTGTGGCCCGTTGTCAG
GCAACGTGGCGTGGTGTGCACTGTGTTTGCTGACGCAACCCCCACTGGTTGGGGCATTGCCACCACCTGT
CAGCTCCTTTCCGGGACTTTCGCTTTCCCCCTCCCTATTGCCACGGCGGAACTCATCGCCGCCTGCCTTG
CCCGCTGCTGGACAGGGGCTCGGCTGTTGGGCACTGACAATTCCGTGGTGTTGTCGGGGAAGCTGACGTC
CTTTCCATGGCTGCTCGCCTGTGTTGCCACCTGGATTCTGCGCGGGACGTCCTTCTGCTACGTCCCTTCG
GCCCTCAATCCAGCGGACCTTCCTTCCCGCGGCCTGCTGCCGGCTCTGCGGCCTCTTCCGCGTCTTCGCC
TTCGCCCTCAGACGAGTCGGATCTCCCTTTGGGCCGCCTCCCCGCCTGGAATTCGAGCTCGGTACAGCTT
ATCGATACCGTCGACTTCGAGCAACTTGTTTATTGCAGCTTATAATGGTTACAAATAAAGCAATAGCATC
ACAAATTTCACAAATAAAGCATTTTTTTCACTGCATTCTAGTTGTGGTTTGTCCAAACTCATCAATGTAT
CTTATCATGTCTGGATCGTCTAGCATCGAAGATCCCCCGATCTGAGGAACCCCTAGTGATGGAGTTGGCC
ACTCCCTCTCTGCDSSCYSSMWYWMTRRWTSKGSYNNYKSKCSRRRMKMRKCRRTKTRYCTWWTSRTGTC
TGGATCGTCTAGCATCGAAGATCCCCCGATCTGAGGAACCCCTAGTGATGGAGTTGGCCACTCCCYCYCT
GCAGCCTGCATTAATGAATCGGCCAACGCGCGGGGAGAGGCGGTTTGCGTATTGGGCGCTCTTCCGCTTC
CTCGCTCACTGACTCGCTGCGCTCGGTCGTTCGGCTGCGGCGAGCGGTATCAGCTCACTCAAAGGCGGTA
ATACGGTTATCCACAGAATCAGGGGATAACGCAGGAAAGAACATGTGAGCAAAAGGCCAGCAAAAGGCCA
GGAACCGTAAAAAGGCCGCGTTGCTGGCGTTTTTCCATAGGCTCCGCCCCCCTGACGAGCATCACAAAAA
TCGACGCTCAAGTCAGAGGTGGCGAAACCCGACAGGACTATAAAGATACCAGGCGTTTCCCCCTGGAAGC
TCCCTCGTGCGCTCTCCTGTTCCGACCCTGCCGCTTACCGGATACCTGTCCGCCTTTCTCCCTTCGGGAA
GCGTGGCGCTTTCTCATAGCTCACGCTGTAGGTATCTCAGTTCGGTGTAGGTCGTTCGCTCCAAGCTGGG
CTGTGTGCACGAACCCCCCGTTCAGCCCGACCGCTGCGCCTTATCCGGTAACTATCGTCTTGAGTCCAAC
CCGGTAAGACACGACTTATCGCCACTGGCAGCAGCCACTGGTAACAGGATTAGCAGAGCGAGGTATGTAG
GCGGTGCTACAGAGTTCTTGAAGTGGTGGCCTAACTACGGCTACACTAGAAGAACAGTATTTGGTATCTG
CGCTCTGCTGAAGCCAGTTACCTTCGGAAAAAGAGTTGGTAGCTCTTGATCCGGCAAACAAACCACCGCT
GGTAGCGGTGGTTTTTTTGTTTGCAAGCAGCAGATTACGCGCAGAAAAAAAGGATCTCAAGAAGATCCTT
TGATCTTTTCTACGGGGTCTGACGCTCAGTGGAACGAAAACTCACGTTAAGGGATTTTGGTCATGAGATT
ATCAAAAAGGATCTTCACCTAGATCCTTTTAAATTAAAAATGAAGTTTTAAATCAATCTAAAGTATATAT
GAGTAAACTTGGTCTGACAGTTACCAATGCTTAATCAGTGAGGCACCTATCTCAGCGATCTGTCTATTTC
GTTCATCCATAGTTGCCTGACTCCCCGTCGTGTAGATAACTACGATACGGGAGGGCTTACCATCTGGCCC
CAGTGCTGCAATGATACCGCGAGACCCACGCTCACCGGCTCCAGATTTATCAGCAATAAACCAGCCAGCC
GGAAGGGCCGAGCGCAGAAGTGGTCCTGCAACTTTATCCGCCTCCATCCAGTCTATTAATTGTTGCCGGG
AAGCTAGAGTAAGTAGTTCGCCAGTTAATAGTTTGCGCAACGTTGTTGCCATTGCTACAGGCATCGTGGT
GTCACGCTCGTCGTTTGGTATGGCTTCATTCAGCTCCGGTTCCCAACGATCAAGGCGAGTTACATGATCC
CCCATGTTGTGCAAAAAAGCGGTTAGCTCCTTCGGTCCTCCGATCGTTGTCAGAAGTAAGTTGGCCGCAG
TGTTATCACTCATGGTTATGGCAGCACTGCATAATTCTCTTACTGTCATGCCATCCGTAAGATGCTTTTC
TGTGACTGGTGAGTACTCAACCAAGTCATTCTGAGAATAGTGTATGCGGCGACCGAGTTGCTCTTGCCCG
GCGTCAATACGGGATAATACCGCGCCACATAGCAGAACTTTAAAAGTGCTCATCATTGGAAAACGTTCTT
CGGGGCGAAAACTCTCAAGGATCTTACCGCTGTTGAGATCCAGTTCGATGTAACCCACTCGTGCACCCAA
CTGATCTTCAGCATCTTTTACTTTCACCAGCGTTTCTGGGTGAGCAAAAACAGGAAGGCAAAATGCCGCA
AAAAAGGGAATAAGGGCGACACGGAAATGTTGAATACTCATACTCTTCCTTTTTCAATATTATTGAAGCA
TTTATCAGGGTTATTGTCTCATGAGCGGATACATATTTGAATGTATTTAGAAAAATAAACAAATAGGGGT
TCCGCGCACATTTCCCCGAAAAGTGCCACCTGACGTCTAAGAAACCATTATTATCATGACATTAACCTAT
AAAAATAGGCGTATCACGAGGCCCTTTCGTCTCGCGCGTTTCGGTGATGACGGTGAAAACCTCTGACACA
TGCAGCTCCCGGAGACGGTCACAGCTTGTCTGTAAGCGGATGCCGGGAGCAGACAAGCCCGTCAGGGCGC
GTCAGCGGGTGTTGGCGGGTGTCGGGGCTGGCTTAACTATGCGGCATCAGAGCAGATTGTACTGAGAGTG
CACCATATGCGGTGTGAAATACCGCACAGATGCGTAAGGAGAAAATACCGCATCAGGAAATTGTAAGCGT
TAATATTTTGTTAAAATTCGCGTTAAATTTTTGTTAAATCAGCTCATTTTTTAACCAATAGGCCGAAATC
GGCAAAATCCCTTATAAATCAAAAGAATAGACCGAGATAGGGTTGAGTGTTGTTCCAGTTTGGAACAAGA
GTCCACTATTAAAGAACGTGGACTCCAACGTCAAAGG
[49 nt withheld, positions 5638-5686]
T
[91 nt withheld, positions 5688-5778]
G
[124 nt withheld, positions 5780-5903]
CCATTCGCCATTCAGGCTGCGCAACTGTTGGGAAGGGCGATCGGTGCGGGCCTCTTCGCTATTACGCCAG
GCTGCA
